Addgene plasmid #169363: pAW8-aid-3HA-eDSR-Turg1:kanMX6
Purpose: C-terminal aid-3HA-eDSR degron cassette with kanMX6 marker for S. pombe
Depositing lab: Tony Carr. Depositing organization: University of Sussex.
Backbone
  Vector backbone: pUC19
  Vector type: Yeast Expression
Growth in bacteria
  Bacterial resistance: Ampicillin, 100 μg/mL
  Growth temperature: 37°C
  Growth strain: DH5alpha
  Copy number: High Copy
Gene/Insert
  Gene/Insert name: auxin-inducible degron (aid)
  Species: A. thaliana (mustard weed)
  Tag / fusion protein: 3XHA (C terminal on insert)
  Cloning method: Gibson Cloning
Terms and licenses: Academic/Nonprofit Terms; Industry Terms: Not Available to Industry
How to cite: pAW8-aid-3HA-eDSR-Turg1:kanMX6 was a gift from Tony Carr (Addgene plasmid # 169363 ; http://n2t.net/addgene:169363 ; RRID:Addgene_169363)
