[The description below was written by a language model from this plasmid's Addgene catalogue record and pLannotate feature annotations shown in this document.]
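Description:
pAW8-aid-3HA-eDSR-Turg1:kanMX6 is an E. coli/fission yeast shuttle plasmid that supplies a C-terminal degron tagging cassette for Schizosaccharomyces pombe. The catalogue lists pUC19 as the backbone. The sequenced 11.2 kb record accordingly carries a high-copy ColE1/pUC origin, the ampicillin resistance gene with its promoter, and lac promoter/operator and lacZα remnants flanking the cloning region. For yeast, the plasmid contains the S. pombe ars1 autonomously replicating sequence and the S. cerevisiae LEU2 gene with its own promoter, which is commonly used to complement leu1 mutations in fission yeast. Small annotated fragments (NFS1, hus5, rop, bom, lacI) appear to be carry-over from earlier cloning steps rather than functional parts.

The payload begins with a loxP site, followed by a degron from the Arabidopsis thaliana auxin-responsive protein IAA17 (the mini-AID core is annotated), a 3xHA epitope tag and a kanMX marker conferring G418 resistance in yeast. The name also indicates an eDSR element and a Turg1 (urg1 terminator) between the tag and the marker, but the feature table does not annotate either, nor a second lox site. The plasmid also encodes Cre recombinase under the thiamine-repressible nmt1 promoter. This arrangement suggests that the cassette is delivered into a pre-marked chromosomal locus by Cre-mediated cassette exchange, although the record does not describe the procedure. The resulting fusion protein is detectable through HA and is degraded on auxin addition in cells expressing TIR1. The construct is therefore suited to conditional depletion of S. pombe proteins.
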