Features (pLannotate 1.2.2; 23 found; start..end, strand, type, name):
    280..1371    +  CDS            LEU2: LEU3_YEAST - Experimental evidence at protein level: Swiss-Prot protein existence level 1. Catalyzes the oxidation of 3-carboxy-2-hydroxy-4- methylpentanoate (3-isopropylmalate) to 3-carboxy-4-methyl-2- oxopentanoate. The product decarboxylates to 4-methyl-2 oxopentanoate. From Saccharomyces cerevisiae (strain ATCC 204508 / S288c) (Baker's yeast).
   1734..1874    -  CDS            NFS1 (fragment): NFS1_YEAST - Also known as SPL1 From Saccharomyces cerevisiae (strain ATCC 204508 / S288c) (Baker's yeast).
   1980..2045    -  CDS            hus5 (fragment): UBC9_SCHPO - Also known as ubc9. Experimental evidence at protein level: Swiss-Prot protein existence level 1. Catalyzes the covalent attachment of ubiquitin-like protein SUMO/Smt3 to other proteins. Required for efficient recovery from DNA damage or S-phase arrest and normal mitosis. This may be as part of a checkpoint independent recovery process. From Schizosaccharomyces pombe (strain 972 / ATCC 24843) (Fission yeast).
   2206..2987    +  rep_origin     ars1: Schizosaccharomyces pombe autonomously replicating sequence ars1
   3066..3115    -  misc_feature   bom (fragment): basis of mobility region from pBR322
   3217..3252    -  CDS            rop (fragment): Rop protein, which maintains plasmids at low copy number; rop
   3347..3451    +  promoter       AmpR promoter: bla
   3452..4312    +  CDS            AmpR: β-lactamase; bla; confers resistance to ampicillin, carbenicillin, and related antibiotics
   4483..5071    +  rep_origin     ori: high-copy-number ColE1/pMB1/pBR322/pUC origin of replication
   5254..5346    +  CDS            lacI (fragment): lac repressor; lacI; The lac repressor binds to the lac operator to inhibit transcription in E. coli. This inhibition can be relieved by adding lactose or isopropyl-β-D-thiogalactopyranoside (IPTG).
   5359..5380    +  protein_bind   CAP binding site: CAP binding activates transcription in the presence of cAMP. E. coli catabolite activator protein
   5395..5425    +  promoter       lac promoter: promoter for the E. coli lac operon
   5429..5451    +  protein_bind   lac operator (fragment): The lac repressor binds to the lac operator to inhibit transcription in E. coli. This inhibition can be relieved by adding lactose or isopropyl-β-D-thiogalactopyranoside (IPTG). lac repressor encoded by lacI
   5505..5538    +  protein_bind   loxP: Cre-mediated recombination occurs in the 8-bp core sequence (GCATACAT). Cre recombinase
   5769..5972    +  CDS            mini-AID: minimal degron from the auxin-responsive IAA17 protein of Arabidopsis thaliana (Kubota et al., 2013) acts as an auxin-inducible degron (AID) in the presence of TIR1
   6282..6371    +  CDS            3xHA: three tandem HA epitope tags
   7140..8496    +  gene           kanMX: yeast selectable marker conferring kanamycin resistance (Wach et al., 1994)
   8587..8744    +  CDS            lacZα (fragment): LacZα fragment of β-galactosidase; lacZ fragment
   8750..8801    -  misc_feature   bom (fragment): basis of mobility region from pBR322
   9376..10368   -  CDS            Cre: site-specific recombinase Cre is a site-specific recombinase from bacteriophage P1. Recombination occurs at loxP sequences.
  10418..10456   -  CDS            Cre (fragment): site-specific recombinase Cre is a site-specific recombinase from bacteriophage P1. Recombination occurs at loxP sequences.
  10458..11064   -  promoter       nmt1 promoter (fragment): wild-type nmt1 promoter from Schizosaccharomyces pombe, conferring strong thiamine-repressible expression
  11082..249     +  promoter       LEU2 promoter (across the origin): S. cerevisiae LEU2
>Addgene plasmid #169363 | pAW8-aid-3HA-eDSR-Turg1:kanMX6 | addgene full sequence | sequence record 332979 | Addgene NGS Result
ATTTCAGAGGTCGCCTGACGCATATACCTTTTTCAACTGAAAAATTGGGAGAAAAAGGAAAGGTGAGAGC
GCCGGAACCGGCTTTTCATATAGAATAGAGAAGCGTTCATGACTAAATGCTTGCATCACAATACTTGAAG
TTGACAATATTATTTAAGGACCTATTGTTTTTTCCAATAGGTGGTTAGCAATCGTCTTACTTTCTAACTT
TTCTTACCTTTTACATTTCAGCAATATATATATATATATATATATATATTTCAAGGATATACCATTGTAA
TGTCTGCCCCTAAGAAGATCGTCGTTTTGCCAGGTGACCACGTTGGTCAAGAAATCACAGCCGAAGCCAT
TAAGGTTCTTAAAGCTATTTCTGATGTTCGTTCCAATGTCAAGTTCGATTTCGAAAATCATTTAATTGGT
GGTGCTGCTATCGATGCTACAGGTGTTCCACTTCCAGATGAGGCGCTGGAAGCCTCCAAGAAGGCTGATG
CCGTTTTGTTAGGTGCTGTGGGTGGTCCTAAATGGGGTACCGGTAGTGTTAGACCTGAACAAGGTTTACT
AAAAATCCGTAAAGAACTTCAATTGTACGCCAACTTAAGACCATGTAACTTTGCATCCGACTCTCTTTTA
GACTTATCTCCAATCAAGCCACAATTTGCTAAAGGTACTGACTTCGTTGTTGTTAGAGAATTAGTGGGAG
GTATTTACTTTGGTAAGAGAAAGGAAGACGATGGTGATGGTGTCGCTTGGGATAGTGAACAATACACCGT
TCCAGAAGTGCAAAGAATCACAAGAATGGCCGCTTTCATGGCCCTACAACATGAGCCACCATTGCCTATT
TGGTCCTTGGATAAAGCTAATGTTTTGGCCTCTTCAAGATTATGGAGAAAAACTGTGGAGGAAACCATCA
AGAACGAATTTCCTACATTGAAAGTTCAACATCAATTGATTGATTCTGCCGCCATGATCCTAGTTAAGAA
CCCAACCCACCTAAATGGTATTATAATCACCAGCAACATGTTTGGTGATATCATCTCCGATGAAGCCTCC
GTTATCCCAGGCTCCTTGGGTTTGTTGCCATCTGCGTCCTTGGCCTCTTTGCCAGACAAGAACACCGCAT
TTGGTTTGTACGAACCATGCCATGGTTCCGCTCCAGATTTGCCAAAGAATAAGGTCAACCCTATCGCCAC
TATCTTGTCTGCTGCAATGATGTTGAAATTGTCATTGAACTTGCCTGAAGAAGGTAAAGCCATTGAAGAT
GCAGTTAAAAAGGTTTTGGATGCAGGTATCAGAACTGGTGATTTAGGTGGTTCCAACAGTACCACCGAAG
TCGGTGATGCTGTCGCCGAAGAAGTTAAGAAAATCCTTGCTTAAAAAGATTCTCTTTTTTTGTGATATTT
GTACATAAACTTTATAAATGAAATTCATAATAGAAACGACACGAAATTACAAAATGGAATATGTTCATAG
GGTAGACGAAACTATATACGCAATCTACATACATTTATCAAGAAGGAGAAAAAGGAGGATGTAAAGGAAT
ACAGGTAAGCAAATTGATACTAATGGCTCAACGTGATAAGGAAAAAGAATTGCACTTTAACATTAATATT
GACAAGGAGGAGGGCATCACACAAAAAGTTAGGTGTAACAGAAAATCATGAAACTATGATTTCTAATTTA
TATATTGGAGGATTTTCTCTAAAAAAAAAAATACAACAAATAAAAAACACTCAATGACCTGACCATTTGA
TGGAGTTTAAGTCAATACCTTCTTGAACCATTTCCCATAATGGTGAAAGTTCCCTCAAGAATTTTACTCT
GTCAGAAACGGCCTTAACGACGTAGTCGATCCGGACGATGGCCAACCTTCCAATTCATTAAATCGAGTCC
TCCATCAGATGATTTACAAGGTTTTGCATAGAATCCCTAAGTAAGAGAAGTTGTTAGTGATTTCTTCAAG
TTTACTAAAATTTACATACAAATGGATGATCTCTTCTCCATTGTTTCCTTTCTTCTTGCAAACGCGTTTT
ACAAAGAGATGACATGCTATTTTCTGATTATTTTTTTCTATAGTTTTCTATTTTGTACGTCCTTGGGAGT
CCGAAATGTAAAATCGGGGTATGGTTAGTAGCGGCAGCGTTCATTATGGTATATAAAAGATAAAAAGTAG
GGGCAAGCGAGACAGAATGGGATACAAGGGCATCGTCTATAATTATAGCTAAAAATTGTATTTTAATTTG
TATTTTTTGTAATTTTATTTCTCATTGTTTTACTTAAAATGAATGCGAATTAGAGAAAACTTCAACGAAA
TGTCAAAATAAGCTCAGCAAAATATACAATTTTAGGGAAAGCGATCAGCAACTTATTCTCCGTTGTAGAT
TCTTTTTCTTCATAAATTCCAACAATGTAACTGCCAATTGATTTTTCTCTAGATGCTAATAAATTGAAAC
TAATGAATATAATAACACAGGTTTTGATAAATTGTAAACTCTTACTCAAAAAAAGAATGTTAAAACTAAT
TTAACCTTTTTATAAAGGCTCATGGCGTTAAAGAGGATAGTAAAAATTCTACAATTTTTTAATTTAATGT
CACAATTGTCTTGCGAATATAATTCTATTAATTTTCGCTAACTGCTGTTTTAGTACTATTACTTTCAATA
TGCCTTATATGCAACTTTAATTCATGAAGAATGCAATATTTTTGCAATCTTTCTTGTACTGAGCGCTTTT
TATCATTTAGTACTCATTATTTAATTTTTCAGTAAAGGGCAATAAATAAATTTGTAGAAGATGCAATGTA
ATCTCCTCTATCCTTTTGCTCATATGTTTATGAGTATACCTAGTCTAGAAAGGCTTGTATTTAAAATATT
ATTCAATAAAAATTCACAATTTTTACGACATGTGCTACCATTCACTTAACTTCCTGATTATAAAATTGGT
TCGTTTATACTAATTACTTAAGTACCTTTAACTAAACAAAATGCCTATATATATATTAATTTACAATGAG
TGTCAGATAAGTCACTATGTCCGAGTGGTTAAGGAGTTAGACTCGCCATCGATGGTATGGTGCACTCTCA
GTACAATCTGCTCTGATGCCGCATAGTTAAGCCAGCCCCGACACCCGCCAACACCCGCTGACGCGCCCTG
ACGGGCTTGTCTGCTCCCGGCATCCGCTTACAGACAAGCTGTGACCGTCTCCGGGAGCTGCATGTGTCAG
AGGTTTTCACCGTCATCACCGAAACGCGCGAGACGAAAGGGCCTCGTGATACGCCTATTTTTATAGGTTA
ATGTCATGATAATAATGGTTTCTTAGACGTCAGGTGGCACTTTTCGGGGAAATGTGCGCGGAACCCCTAT
TTGTTTATTTTTCTAAATACATTCAAATATGTATCCGCTCATGAGACAATAACCCTGATAAATGCTTCAA
TAATATTGAAAAAGGAAGAGTATGAGTATTCAACATTTCCGTGTCGCCCTTATTCCCTTTTTTGCGGCAT
TTTGCCTTCCTGTTTTTGCTCACCCAGAAACGCTGGTGAAAGTAAAAGATGCTGAAGATCAGTTGGGTGC
ACGAGTGGGTTACATCGAACTGGATCTCAACAGCGGTAAGATCCTTGAGAGTTTTCGCCCCGAAGAACGT
TTTCCAATGATGAGCACTTTTAAAGTTCTGCTATGTGGCGCGGTATTATCCCGTATTGACGCCGGGCAAG
AGCAACTCGGTCGCCGCATACACTATTCTCAGAATGACTTGGTTGAGTACTCACCAGTCACAGAAAAGCA
TCTTACGGATGGCATGACAGTAAGAGAATTATGCAGTGCTGCCATAACCATGAGTGATAACACTGCGGCC
AACTTACTTCTGACAACGATCGGAGGACCGAAGGAGCTAACCGCTTTTTTGCACAACATGGGGGATCATG
TAACTCGCCTTGATCGTTGGGAACCGGAGCTGAATGAAGCCATACCAAACGACGAGCGTGACACCACGAT
GCCTGTAGCAATGGCAACAACGTTGCGCAAACTATTAACTGGCGAACTACTTACTCTAGCTTCCCGGCAA
CAATTAATAGACTGGATGGAGGCGGATAAAGTTGCAGGACCACTTCTGCGCTCGGCCCTTCCGGCTGGCT
GGTTTATTGCTGATAAATCTGGAGCCGGTGAGCGTGGGTCTCGCGGTATCATTGCAGCACTGGGGCCAGA
TGGTAAGCCCTCCCGTATCGTAGTTATCTACACGACGGGGAGTCAGGCAACTATGGATGAACGAAATAGA
CAGATCGCTGAGATAGGTGCCTCACTGATTAAGCATTGGTAACTGTCAGACCAAGTTTACTCATATATAC
TTTAGATTGATTTAAAACTTCATTTTTAATTTAAAAGGATCTAGGTGAAGATCCTTTTTGATAATCTCAT
GACCAAAATCCCTTAACGTGAGTTTTCGTTCCACTGAGCGTCAGACCCCGTAGAAAAGATCAAAGGATCT
TCTTGAGATCCTTTTTTTCTGCGCGTAATCTGCTGCTTGCAAACAAAAAAACCACCGCTACCAGCGGTGG
TTTGTTTGCCGGATCAAGAGCTACCAACTCTTTTTCCGAAGGTAACTGGCTTCAGCAGAGCGCAGATACC
AAATACTGTTCTTCTAGTGTAGCCGTAGTTAGGCCACCACTTCAAGAACTCTGTAGCACCGCCTACATAC
CTCGCTCTGCTAATCCTGTTACCAGTGGCTGCTGCCAGTGGCGATAAGTCGTGTCTTACCGGGTTGGACT
CAAGACGATAGTTACCGGATAAGGCGCAGCGGTCGGGCTGAACGGGGGGTTCGTGCACACAGCCCAGCTT
GGAGCGAACGACCTACACCGAACTGAGATACCTACAGCGTGAGCTATGAGAAAGCGCCACGCTTCCCGAA
GGGAGAAAGGCGGACAGGTATCCGGTAAGCGGCAGGGTCGGAACAGGAGAGCGCACGAGGGAGCTTCCAG
GGGGAAACGCCTGGTATCTTTATAGTCCTGTCGGGTTTCGCCACCTCTGACTTGAGCGTCGATTTTTGTG
ATGCTCGTCAGGGGGGCGGAGCCTATGGAAAAACGCCAGCAACGCGGCCTTTTTACGGTTCCTGGCCTTT
TGCTGGCCTTTTGCTCACATGTTCTTTCCTGCGTTATCCCCTGATTCTGTGGATAACCGTATTACCGCCT
TTGAGTGAGCTGATACCGCTCGCCGCAGCCGAACGACCGAGCGCAGCGAGTCAGTGAGCGAGGAAGCGGA
AGAGCGCCCAATACGCAAACCGCCTCTCCCCGCGCGTTGGCCGATTCATTAATGCAGCTGGCACGACAGG
TTTCCCGACTGGAAAGCGGGCAGTGAGCGCAACGCAATTAATGTGAGTTAGCTCACTCATTAGGCACCCC
AGGCTTTACACTTTATGCTTCCGGCTCGTATGTTGTGTGGAATTGTGAGCGGATAACAATTTCACACAGG
AAACAGCTATGACCATGATTACGCCAAGCTTGCATGGCGGCCGCATAACTTCGTATAGCATACATTATAC
GAAGTTATGCATGCTCGGTGGGTCAGGTGGAAGTGGATCTGGTGCTATGATGGGCAGTGTCGAGCTGAAT
CTGAGGGAGACTGAGCTGTGTCTTGGTCTTCCCGGTGGAGATACAGTGGCTCCGGTAACCGGAAACAAGA
GAGGGTTCTCAGAGACGGTTGATCTGAAGCTAAATCTGAATAATGAGCCTGCAAACAAGGAAGGATCTAC
GACTCATGACGTCGTGACTTTTGATTCCAAGGAGAAGAGTGCTTGTCCTAAAGATCCAGCCAAACCTCCG
GCCAAGGCACAAGTTGTGGGATGGCCACCGGTGAGATCATACCGGAAGAACGTGATGGTTTCCTGCCAAA
AATCAAGCGGTGGCCCGGAGGCGGCGGCGTTCGTGAAGGTATCAATGGACGGAGCACCGTACTTGAGGAA
AATCGATTTGAGGATGTATAAAAGCTACGATGAGCTTTCTAATGCTTTGTCCAACATGTTCAGCTCTTTT
ACCATGGGCAAACATGGAGGAGAAGAAGGAATGATAGACTTCATGAATGAGAGGAAATTGATGGATTTGG
TGAATAGCTGGGACTATGTTCCCTCTTATGAAGACAAAGACGGTGATTGGATGCTCGTCGGCGACGTTCC
TTGGCCAATGTTCGTCGATACATGCAAGCGTTTACGTCTCATGAAAGGATCGGATGCCATTGGTCTCGCT
CCGAGGGCGATGGAGAAGTGCAAGAGCAGAGCTGGTGCTGGAGCAGGCGCCTACCCATACGATGTTCCTG
ACTATGCGGGCTATCCCTATGACGTCCCGGACTATGCAGGATCCTATCCATATGACGTTCCAGATTACGC
TGCTCAGTGCTGAGGCGCGCCGCTAGCACTACGCCATATCATGCCCATCCCGCTACTTCTGCTGCTAATT
AAACTTTAAACATCTTTCCAGCATTTACTTGAACATCAAACTCTAATATCGAAATCTTTTCAAACACTTA
TCACATACTCAAACTTAAACCAACATTAAACCTGTTAGACAAAGCCCCGGGGCTTGCCCATCTGTTTTAG
ACGTCACAGAAGGACCATGTTTATTTTAAATTTCACATACATGTGTTTAATTACCTTCATTGTATAAATT
CTCGAAACTTTCTCCAATTCTTCGGTCAGATAAAAAATTTCTCTAGTCACCGTCTTTTATAGAGCTTTTG
TCAGATGTTTTTCTGGATGGAATCATTGTCCAGTTACTATGCTTTTTATTTATAAGTTTGAAAGTTTAGT
TAACTTTTTGTTTTCTTTAATACATTTTTTAATCATGTCAACATTTGGGATTTGTAGAAGTAGTAAATTT
TTTGTACATGTTGTAGAATTGGATAAGAACGAAAACAGCTAGTATGTAAAAAAAACGAAAATCCCAAATT
CCGTTGTTTGTTTGATATAGTAATATTTATAGCATTTTAGTTTCTAAAGATTTTTGATAATCTTTTACAT
TTGCTTTCACATACATTCGCGCTACTACCATACATCATATCCCGCTTTCTTTAATTGCTTCCCCACAGAC
TCAACCAGCGGGGCCTTCTTCTCGAGATCTGTTTAGCTTGCCTCGTCCCCGCCGGGTCACCCGGCCAGCG
ACATGGAGGCCCAGAATACCCTCCTTGACAGTCTTGACGTGCGCAGCTCAGGGGCATGATGTGACTGTCG
CCCGTACATTTAGCCCATACATCCCCATGTATAATCATTTGCATCCATACATTTTGATGGCCGCACGGCG
CGAAGCAAAAATTACGGCTCCTCGCTGCAGACCTGCGAGCAGGGAAACGCTCCCCTCACAGACGCGTTGA
ATTGTCCCCACGCCGCGCCCCTGTAGAGAAATATAAAAGGTTAGGATTTGCCACTGAGGTTCTTCTTTCA
TATACTTCCTTTTAAAATCTTGCTAGGATACAGTTCTCACATCACATCCGAACATAAACAACCATGGGTA
AGGAAAAGACTCACGTTTCGAGGCCGCGATTAAATTCCAACATGGATGCTGATTTATATGGGTATAAATG
GGCTCGCGATAATGTCGGGCAATCAGGTGCGACAATCTATCGATTGTATGGGAAGCCCGATGCGCCAGAG
TTGTTTCTGAAACATGGCAAAGGTAGCGTTGCCAATGATGTTACAGATGAGATGGTCAGACTAAACTGGC
TGACGGAATTTATGCCTCTTCCGACCATCAAGCATTTTATCCGTACTCCTGATGATGCATGGTTACTCAC
CACTGCGATCCCCGGCAAAACAGCATTCCAGGTATTAGAAGAATATCCTGATTCAGGTGAAAATATTGTT
GATGCGCTGGCAGTGTTCCTGCGCCGGTTGCATTCGATTCCTGTTTGTAATTGTCCTTTTAACAGCGATC
GCGTATTTCGTCTCGCTCAGGCGCAATCACGAATGAATAACGGTTTGGTTGATGCGAGTGATTTTGATGA
CGAGCGTAATGGCTGGCCTGTTGAACAAGTCTGGAAAGAAATGCATAAGCTTTTGCCATTCTCACCGGAT
TCAGTCGTCACTCATGGTGATTTCTCACTTGATAACCTTATTTTTGACGAGGGGAAATTAATAGGTTGTA
TTGATGTTGGACGAGTCGGAATCGCAGACCGATACCAGGATCTTGCCATCCTATGGAACTGCCTCGGTGA
GTTTTCTCCTTCATTACAGAAACGGCTTTTTCAAAAATATGGTATTGATAATCCTGATATGAATAAATTG
CAGTTTCATTTGATGCTCGATGAGTTTTTCTAATCAGTACTGACAATAAAAAGATTCTTGTTTTCAAGAA
CTTGTCATTTGTATAGTTTTTTTATATTGTAGTTGTTCTATTTTAATCAAATGTTAGCGTGATTTATATT
TTTTTTCGCCTCGACATCATCTGCCCAGATGCGAAGTTAAGTGCGCAGAAAGTAATATCATGCGTCAATC
GTATGTGAATGCTGGTCGCTATACTGCTGTCGATTCGATACTAACGCCGCCATCCAGTCGACGAACTAGT
ATAACTTCGTATATGGTATTATATACGAAGTTATGCGGCCGCGCGAATTCACTGGCCGTCGTTTTACAAC
GTCGTGACTGGGAAAACCCTGGCGTTACCCAACTTAATCGCCTTGCAGCACATCCCCCTTTCGCCAGCTG
GCGTAATAGCGAAGAGGCCCGCACCGATCGCCCTTCCCAACAGTTGCGCAGCCTGAATGGCGAATGGCGC
CTGATGCGGTATTTTCTCCTTACGCATCTGTGCGGTATTTCACACCGCATACCATCGTCCGGATCAATGA
AGTAGATGAGTTTACTACCTGTATATACTTTTTTTTTTGTCAAAGTCACTTTTATGGCATTTCCATGTTG
AAGGATTAGCCACAGCACTAAATTTTCAGCGTATGATTGCTTTTAAATATTTAATTTTCATCGTTTTTTA
ATTAATATTCAAAACGATTTAATGCCTTCTACATCTGAAGTCAAGCTCATAGACTCGGGTTGGGTAGCTA
AAACTACATCTAACACGAAGGGGTATAGCCTTCTTAAAGTATACTCATGTATAAACGTTTTGGGTTCATA
TTTTTGGGCCACGTGGTTTATAAAAATTCTTAACTACACCACTCGGTATCCCGCACCCGTCTACGTTTCT
ACGATTTCGAGCTAATATTGAGTAAAGTGATTAGCAAAAAAAATAAAAGTACTCGTTGTCGGAGATCAAG
AATTTTTCTATTATCTCATCTAAACCACTTTCTAAAAGCGAAAAACAAAATCGTAATATGCAGCTTGAAT
GGGCTTCCATAGTTTGAAAGAAAAACCCTAGCAGTACTGGCAAGGGAGACATTCCTTTTACCTGGCTAAT
CGCCATCTTCCAGCAGGCGCACCATTGCCCCTGTTTCACTATCCAGGTTACGGATATAGTTCATGACAAT
ATTTACATTGGTCCAGCCACCAGCTTGCATGATCTCCGGTATTGAAACTCCAGCGCGGGCCATATCTCGC
GCGGCTCCGACACGGGCACTGTGTCCAGACCAGGCCAGGTATCTCTGACCAGAGTCATCCTTAGCGCCGT
AAATCAATCGATGAGTTGCTTCAAAAATCCCTTCCAGGGCGCGAGTTGATAGCTGGCTGGTGGCAGATGG
CGCGGCAACACCATTTTTTCTGACCCGGCAAAACAGGTAGTTATTCGGATCATCAGCTACACCAGAGACG
GAAATCCATCGCTCGACCAGTTTAGTTACCCCCAGGCTAAGTGCCTTCTCTACACCTGCGGTGCTAACCA
GCGTTTTCGTTCTGCCAATATGGATTAACATTCTCCCACCGTCAGTACGTGAGATATCTTTAACCCTGAT
CCTGGCAATTTCGGCTATACGTAACAGGGTGTTATAAGCAATCCCCAGAAATGCCAGATTACGTATATCC
TGGCAGCGATCGCTATTTTCCATGAGTGAACGAACCTGGTCGAAATCAGTGCGTTCGAACGCTAGAGCCT
GTTTTGCACGTTCACCGGCATCAACGTTTTCTTTTCGGATCCGCCGCATAACCAGTGAAACAGCATTGCT
GTCACTTGGTCGTGGCAGCCCGGACCGACGATGAAGCATGTTTAGCTGGCCCAAATGTTGCTGGATAGTT
TTTACTGCCAGACCGCGCGCCTGAAGATATAGAAGATAATCGCGAACATCTTCAGGTTCTGCGGGAAACC
ATTTCCGGTTATTCAACTTGCACCATGCCGCCCACGACCGGCAAACGGACAGAAGCATTTTCCAGGTATG
CTCAGAAAACGCCTGGCGATCCCTGAACATGTCCATCAGGTTCTTGCGAACCTCATCACTCGTTGCATCG
ACCGGTAACTTTTAGATTAACATTTGTTTAAATATGAAATTAGGCAATGTAACATACTGCAGGCAAATTT
TGGTGTACGGTAAGTAAATTGGACATATGATTTAACAAAGCGACTATAAGTCAGAAAGTGAGAATGAGAT
TGAAATAATTAATTCAACTTATTCAATTGATGATATGCCAGGATTCCTCTTCCTTTATCTTCAATGTTTC
GATTAACAGGTCCATTATCCGGTTTTTAGTTTCGCTGCACATTGCCGAATGACAATCGGATTCCTTTAAG
CTTTGCTTTTGCCCTGTTTTCTCTCCCCAGTAATCGTTGGGTGACTGAACCATCCAGTAGCCGAGAGTTA
CGTTTTTCCTGATTTAATAAATATCCATATCTATTTGTCTCGTGGTGTTTTACAGCAACTAACCGAAATT
ACTATTTTGCATCATCCAACCATAAAGAGACAACAATAATTCTAGAAAACATATAACAAGTGTTTTTTTC
TATTTACGTCTCATACGCAAAGTCCACTTTACCATGTTTTGGAAACTTGTACCCAACCATTCATTTTTCG
ATTTTGTAATGAGGCTCTTTTCTTCTAACAATCATTGAGGTCATTATCATGTGTCCTCACCTATTGTTTA
AATTGAGGCTTGCGCTATTCCCAAAATTGTGGGTATTATTTTCATATATCAGTATCTGCAATTTCGGTTC
AACTCCGGAAGCTCGGTACCCAACTGTGGGAATACTCAGGTATCGTAAGATGCAAGAGTTCGAATCTCTT
AGCAACCATTATTTTTTTTCTCTCAACATAACGAGAACACACAGGGGCGCTATCGCACAGAATCAAATTC
GATGACTGGAAATTTTTTGTTA
